Addgene plasmid #32198: LHP2260 - HA-INP53
Depositing lab: Linda Hicke. Depositing organization: Northwestern University.
Backbone
  Vector backbone: YEplac181
  Backbone manufacturer: ATCC
  Vector type: Yeast Expression
  Selectable markers: LEU2
Growth in bacteria
  Bacterial resistance: Ampicillin, 100 μg/mL
  Growth temperature: 37°C
  Growth strain: DH5alpha
  Copy number: High Copy
Gene/Insert
  Gene/Insert name: INP53
  Species: S. cerevisiae (budding yeast)
  Entrez Gene: INP53 (a.k.a. YOR109W, SJL3, SOP2)
  Promoter: Lac
  Tag / fusion protein: HA (N terminal on insert)
  Cloning method: Restriction Enzyme; 5′ cloning site SacI (not destroyed); 3′ cloning site XbaI (not destroyed)
  Sequencing primers: 5′ M13 reverse; 3′ M13 forward
Terms and licenses: Academic/Nonprofit Terms; Industry Terms: Not Available to Industry
How to cite: LHP2260 - HA-INP53 was a gift from Linda Hicke (Addgene plasmid # 32198 ; http://n2t.net/addgene:32198 ; RRID:Addgene_32198)
