[The description below was written by a language model from this plasmid's Addgene catalogue record.]
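Description:
LHP2260 - HA-INP53 is a yeast expression plasmid built on YEplac181, an episomal E. coli–yeast shuttle vector. YEplac181 belongs to the YEplac series, which generally carries a 2μ origin for multicopy maintenance in Saccharomyces cerevisiae. The record lists LEU2 as the yeast selectable marker, allowing selection by leucine prototrophy in leu2 strains. In bacteria the plasmid is propagated at high copy under ampicillin selection. No feature table accompanies the entry, so the exact arrangement of elements cannot be confirmed beyond the catalogue fields.

The insert is INP53 from budding yeast (also known as YOR109W, SJL3 or SOP2), which encodes one of the synaptojanin-like polyphosphoinositide phosphatases involved in phosphoinositide turnover and membrane trafficking. It carries an N-terminal HA epitope tag, which permits detection or immunoprecipitation of the protein with anti-HA antibodies. The fragment was cloned between SacI and XbaI sites, both retained, within the polylinker flanked by the M13 forward and reverse primer sites.

The promoter is recorded as "Lac", which most likely reflects the bacterial lac promoter/lacZα region surrounding the polylinker of this backbone rather than a yeast-active promoter. The record does not state which sequence drives expression in yeast, or whether native INP53 upstream sequence is included in the insert. As far as the record supports it, the plasmid is suited to multicopy expression of epitope-tagged Inp53 in yeast, for example in studies of its localization, interactions or function.
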