>Addgene plasmid #32198 | LHP2260 - HA-INP53 | addgene partial sequence | sequence record 38049 | M13pUC-Fwd 5'-CCCAGTCACGACGTTGTAAAACG-3'
GAGCTTTAGTGGGCCAGGTAGAAATCAACGATAAGGTTGTCAACATCGAAGGCTACGGAAATGGTCCTAT
CTCTTCTTTGGTGGATGCGCTATCCAATTTACTGAATGTTAAGTTGAGCGTTCAAAACTACTCTGAACAT
TCCTTGGGTTCTGGTTCTGCAACCCAAGCGGCATCTTTCATAAATCTTTCCTACATAAAGGACATCAATA
ATCATGCTACTAGTAATATGTGGGGTGTTGGTGTCTCCGAAGACACTGGGGATGCATCTATTAAGGCGGT
ATTTGCTACTGTCAATAATATTATTCATTCCGGGGATGTTCTACTGGCAGAGTAATAGAAAGGAGTAGCT
TATGATTACTCATGTTATATATATATGTATTTTTATTTATAAATGGCACAGAAAAGTAACTTATTTCACG
TTAAAAAGACATCTTTCAGCGAAGTTTCCAAACACTTCTTCGATGTCTGTGTGGAAAGTTTCTTTCGTTT
ATAGTTTTATTATTTTTTTTTGCTTTTTTTCCCATGGTACCATTTCCTTTCGTGAAACATTTTACCCAGG
CCCACCCACCGCATAATCTTAACTGAATCCGAATAGGGATTTTTCGAGCACTACTGCAACTGTTGAGTGA
GCTAGGAGTAGTGTAATTTGAGACTTTGTGAAGGGAGAACAGTCAATATCCAATATCATATTAAGAAAGC
TAGCAGTACCTTAAGAGGAAGAAAGAAAATAACTGGGGCGAAGAATATCTAGTTATCCACTCCTTCATAG
AATGGGCGGCCGCATCTTTTACCCATACGATGTTCCTGACTATGCGGGCTATCCCTATGACGTCCCGGAC
TATGCAGGATCCTATCCATATGACGTTCCAGATTACGCTGCTCATGCGCNATACTTGTCNAACGAGGACA
