>Addgene plasmid #32198 | LHP2260 - HA-INP53 | addgene partial sequence | sequence record 38864 | yINP53-R 5'-ccacgatgctgtaaggttga-3'
CCATTGGATAATAGTTTCTTCAATTCATAGCATGGATGTTTTGGCAAGGCGTCTTGATATTCAGTTGAAG
CAGTCTCCGGCAACACAGGATAACCTGAGGAGTCGATTTCAATAAAATCCCAACTGTTGTCATTTAAACA
AAAAAAATCGACAGCAAAAATTTTGTTCACAGTCTCTCCTGGGCATGGCTGTGCAACTTTTGATTTCCCA
GTGATGGCACCAACAAACAGCAGGCCATTAACCTCAATGAGTCCGATAACACCAAAAATTTCGTGTGATG
TAAGTCTTTTGAAGCCATATTTTTTCAAATCATTTTTTTGAAGAAGTTCAATGGCACAAAGGGGTTTATC
AGATGGCTTTTTCCCAACCGGTTTAAGAACAAGAGCATACAAGTTGGATACAATGGCTAGCCTCCTTTCA
GGTTCTTCTGAAACAAAGATAATGCGGCCGCACTGAGCAGCGTAATCTGGAACGTCATATGGATAGGATC
CTGCATAGTCCGGGACGTCATAGGGATAGCCCGCATAGTCAGGAACATCGTATGGGTAAAAGATGCGGCC
GCCCATTCTATGAAGGAGTGGATAACTAGATATTCTTCGCCCCAGTTATTTTCTTTCTTCCTCTTAAGGT
ACTGCTAGCTTTCTTAATATGATATTGGATATTGACTGTTCTCCCTTCACAAAGTCTCAAATTACACTAC
TCCTAGCTCACTCAACAGTTGCAGTAGTGCTCGAAAAATCCCTATTCGGATTCAGTTAAGATTATGCGGT
GGGTGGGCCTGGGTAAAATGTTTCAC
